Addgene plasmid #45872: pCRII-Topo Hnrp
Depositing lab: Jeffrey Macklis. Depositing organization: Harvard University.
Backbone
  Vector backbone: pCRII-Topo
  Backbone manufacturer: Invitrogen
  Backbone size w/o insert (bp): 4000
  Total vector size (bp): 4300
  Vector type: in situ
Growth in bacteria
  Bacterial resistance: Ampicillin, 100 μg/mL
  Growth temperature: 37°C
  Growth strain: DH5alpha
  Copy number: Unknown
Gene/Insert
  Gene/Insert name: Hnrnpa2b1 in situ probe (alt names: Hnrnpa2b1; Hnrp; heterogeneous nuclear ribonucleoprotein A2/B1)
  Species: M. musculus (mouse)
  Insert size (bp): 333
  Mutation: contains bp# 1145-1370 of NM_182650.3
  GenBank ID: NM_182650
  Entrez Gene: Hnrpa2b1
  Cloning method: TOPO Cloning
  Sequencing primers: 5′ M13 Rev, Sp6; 3′ T7, M13 Forward
Terms and licenses: Academic/Nonprofit Terms; Industry Terms: Not Available to Industry
Depositor comments: For in vitro transcription, use the NotI restriction digest and Sp6 promoter for sense probe generation and the Spe1 restriction digest and T7 promoter for antisense probe generation. Please note that Addgene's sequencing results match bp# 1145-1370 (with a single nucleotide mismatch at bp#1280) when compared to NM_182650.3, not bp# 1124-1456 as indicated on plasmid map. The plasmid functions as described in the associated publication.
How to cite: pCRII-Topo Hnrp was a gift from Jeffrey Macklis (Addgene plasmid # 45872 ; http://n2t.net/addgene:45872 ; RRID:Addgene_45872)
