[The description below was written by a language model from this plasmid's Addgene catalogue record.]
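Description:
pCRII-Topo Hnrp is a bacterial cloning plasmid that serves as a template for making in situ hybridization riboprobes against mouse Hnrnpa2b1 (heterogeneous nuclear ribonucleoprotein A2/B1). It is built on the commercial pCRII-TOPO backbone, about 4 kb, into which a short PCR-derived fragment of the mouse transcript was inserted by TOPO cloning, giving a total size of roughly 4.3 kb. The plasmid is propagated in standard E. coli cloning strains under ampicillin selection. The record lists its copy number as unknown, and no feature table is provided, so the origin of replication and any other backbone elements are not itemised.

The useful feature of this backbone is that the cloning site is flanked by opposing SP6 and T7 phage RNA polymerase promoters, along with M13 forward and reverse primer sites used for sequence verification. Linearising the plasmid on one side of the insert and transcribing from the promoter on the other side yields run-off RNA of defined polarity. According to the depositor, NotI digestion with SP6 transcription gives the sense (control) probe, while SpeI digestion with T7 transcription gives the antisense probe that detects the endogenous mRNA.

There is a discrepancy in the record concerning the insert. It is listed as 333 bp, consistent with the span shown on the depositor's plasmid map, but the repository's sequencing matched only a shorter stretch of the reference transcript, positions 1145–1370, with a single nucleotide mismatch. The depositor states that the plasmid nevertheless performs as described in the associated publication. It is intended for mapping Hnrnpa2b1 expression in mouse tissue.
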