>Addgene plasmid #45872 | pCRII-Topo Hnrp | addgene partial sequence | sequence record 65143 | M13pUC-rev
AGCTATTTGGTGACACTATAGAATACTCAAGCTATGCATCAAGCTTGGTACCGAGCTCGGATCCACTAGT
AACGGCCGCCAGTGTGCTGGAATTCGCCCTTTTCTGCTGCCACAAAGACTGTAAAGTGCTTCATTTCAAC
AGCTGAGGCAAGCCAAGTGATCATTAATAAAGCTTTTCTTGCTTCCTTCAGTGGTGTTGGTAGTAAAATG
GAAGGTGTCTTGCTGCAGGTAACTAATGAAGAAGTGGTCAACCACAGAGTCTTCAAGAAATAAGAAATTC
TGTACCATCTGAAAGTAGTTCTTGTTGGTGCCTTCATTTAAGAAGCACTTTTAAGAAAAGGGAACGTTTT
CTGATTTAAAACTTCATTTAGTACAGGTTCTTAATAAAATTACAAAAATGCTGATTGTAAAGGGTAACAT
CAAATTAGCAAAGGAAGGGCGAATTCTGCAGATATCCATCACACTGGCGGCCGCTCGAGCATGCATCTAG
AGGGCCCAATTCGCCCTATAGTGAGTCGTATTACAATTCACTGGCCGTCGTTTTACAACGTCGTGACTGG
GAAAACCCTGGCGTTACCCAACTTAATCGCCTTGCAGCACATCCCCCTTTCGCCAGCTGGCGTAATAGCG
AAGAGGCCCGCACCGATCGCCCTTCCCAACAGTTGCGCAGCCTGAATGGCGAATGG
[124 nt withheld, positions 687-810]
C
[42 nt withheld, positions 812-853]
